>Addgene plasmid #45974 | pGEX-parkin W403A | depositor full sequence | sequence record 64629 | pGEX-parkin W403A sequence 6364 bps
ACGTTATCGACTGCACGGTGCACCAATGCTTCTGGCGTCAGGCAGCCATCGGAAGCTGTGGTATGGCTGT
GCAGGTCGTAAATCACTGCATAATTCGTGTCGCTCAAGGCGCACTCCCGTTCTGGATAATGTTTTTTGCG
CCGACATCATAACGGTTCTGGCAAATATTCTGAAATGAGCTGTTGACAATTAATCATCGGCTCGTATAAT
GTGTGGAATTGTGAGCGGATAACAATTTCACACAGGAAACAGTATTCATGTCCCCTATACTAGGTTATTG
GAAAATTAAGGGCCTTGTGCAACCCACTCGACTTCTTTTGGAATATCTTGAAGAAAAATATGAAGAGCAT
TTGTATGAGCGCGATGAAGGTGATAAATGGCGAAACAAAAAGTTTGAATTGGGTTTGGAGTTTCCCAATC
TTCCTTATTATATTGATGGTGATGTTAAATTAACACAGTCTATGGCCATCATACGTTATATAGCTGACAA
GCACAACATGTTGGGTGGTTGTCCAAAAGAGCGTGCAGAGATTTCAATGCTTGAAGGAGCGGTTTTGGAT
ATTAGATACGGTGTTTCGAGAATTGCATATAGTAAAGACTTTGAAACTCTCAAAGTTGATTTTCTTAGCA
AGCTACCTGAAATGCTGAAAATGTTCGAAGATCGTTTATGTCATAAAACATATTTAAATGGTGATCATGT
AACCCATCCTGACTTCATGTTGTATGACGCTCTTGATGTTGTTTTATACATGGACCCAATGTGCCTGGAT
GCGTTCCCAAAATTAGTTTGTTTTAAAAAACGTATTGAAGCTATCCCACAAATTGATAAGTACTTGAAAT
CCAGCAAGTATATAGCATGGCCTTTGCAGGGCTGGCAAGCCACGTTTGGTGGTGGCGACCATCCTCCAAA
ATCGGATCTGGAAGTTCTGTTCCAGGGGCCCCTGGGATCCATGATCGTTTTCGTTCGTTTCAACTCTTCT
TACGGTTTCCCGGTTGAAGTTGACTCTGACACCTCTATCTTCCAGCTGAAAGAAGTTGTTGCGAAACGTC
AGGGTGTTCCGGCGGACCAGCTGCGTGTTATCTTCGCGGGTAAAGAACTGCAGAACCACCTGACCGTTCA
GAACTGCGACCTGGAACAGCAGTCTATCGTTCACATCGTTCAGCGTCCGCAGCGTAAATCTCACGAAACC
AACGCGTCTGGTGGTGACAAACCGCAGTCTACCCCGGAAGGTTCTATCTGGGAACCGCGTTCTCTGACCC
GTGTTGACCTGTCTTCTCACATCCTGCCGGCGGACTCTGTTGGTCTGGCGGTTATCCTGGACACCGACTC
TAAATCTGACTCTGAAGCGGCGCGTGGTCCGGCGGCGAAACCGACCTACCACTCTTTCTTCGTTTACTGC
AAAGGTCCGTGCCACAAAGTTCAGCCGGGTAAACTGCGTGTTCAGTGCGGTACCTGCCGTCAGGCGACCC
TGACCCTGGCGCAGGGTCCGTCTTGCTGGGACGACGTTCTGATCCCGAACCGTATGTCTGGTGAATGCCA
GTCTCCGGACTGCCCGGGTACCCGTGCGGAATTCTTCTTCAAATGCGGTGCGCACCCGACCTCTGACAAA
GACACCTCTGTTGCGCTGAACCTGATCACCAACAACTCTCGTTCTATCCCGTGCATCGCGTGCACCGACG
TTCGTAACCCGGTTCTGGTTTTCCAGTGCAACCACCGTCACGTTATCTGCCTGGACTGCTTCCACCTGTA
CTGCGTTACCCGTCTGAACGACCGTCAGTTCGTTCACGACGCGCAGCTGGGTTACTCTCTGCCGTGCGTT
GCGGGTTGCCCGAACTCTCTGATCAAAGAACTGCACCACTTCCGTATCCTGGGTGAAGAACAGTACAACC
GTTACCAGCAGTACGGTGCGGAAGAATGCGTTCTGCAGATGGGTGGTGTTCTGTGCCCGCGTCCGGGTTG
CGGTGCGGGTCTGCTGCCGGAACAGGGTCAGCGTAAAGTTACCTGCGAAGGTGGTAACGGTCTGGGTTGC
GGTTTCGTTTTCTGCCGTGACTGCAAAGAAGCGTACCACGAAGGTGAATGCGACTCTATGTTCGAAGCGT
CTGGTGCGACCTCTCAGGCGTACCGTGTTGACCAGCGTGCGGCGGAACAGGCGCGTGCGGAAGAAGCGTC
TAAAGAAACCATCAAAAAAACCACCAAACCGTGCCCGCGTTGCAACGTTCCGATCGAAAAAAACGGTGGT
TGCATGCACATGAAATGCCCGCAGCCGCAGTGCAAACTGGAATGGTGCTGGAACTGCGGTTGCGAATGGA
ACCGTGCGTGCATGGGTGACCACTGGTTCGACGTTTAGCTCGAGCGGCCGCATCGTGACTGACTGACGAT
CTGCCTCGCGCGTTTCGGTGATGACGGTGAAAACCTCTGACACATGCAGCTCCCGGAGACGGTCACAGCT
TGTCTGTAAGCGGATGCCGGGAGCAGACAAGCCCGTCAGGGCGCGTCAGCGGGTGTTGGCGGGTGTCGGG
GCGCAGCCATGACCCAGTCACGTAGCGATAGCGGAGTGTATAATTCTTGAAGACGAAAGGGCCTCGTGAT
ACGCCTATTTTTATAGGTTAATGTCATGATAATAATGGTTTCTTAGACGTCAGGTGGCACTTTTCGGGGA
AATGTGCGCGGAACCCCTATTTGTTTATTTTTCTAAATACATTCAAATATGTATCCGCTCATGAGACAAT
AACCCTGATAAATGCTTCAATAATATTGAAAAAGGAAGAGTATGAGTATTCAACATTTCCGTGTCGCCCT
TATTCCCTTTTTTGCGGCATTTTGCCTTCCTGTTTTTGCTCACCCAGAAACGCTGGTGAAAGTAAAAGAT
GCTGAAGATCAGTTGGGTGCACGAGTGGGTTACATCGAACTGGATCTCAACAGCGGTAAGATCCTTGAGA
GTTTTCGCCCCGAAGAACGTTTTCCAATGATGAGCACTTTTAAAGTTCTGCTATGTGGCGCGGTATTATC
CCGTGTTGACGCCGGGCAAGAGCAACTCGGTCGCCGCATACACTATTCTCAGAATGACTTGGTTGAGTAC
TCACCAGTCACAGAAAAGCATCTTACGGATGGCATGACAGTAAGAGAATTATGCAGTGCTGCCATAACCA
TGAGTGATAACACTGCGGCCAACTTACTTCTGACAACGATCGGAGGACCGAAGGAGCTAACCGCTTTTTT
GCACAACATGGGGGATCATGTAACTCGCCTTGATCGTTGGGAACCGGAGCTGAATGAAGCCATACCAAAC
GACGAGCGTGACACCACGATGCCTGCAGCAATGGCAACAACGTTGCGCAAACTATTAACTGGCGAACTAC
TTACTCTAGCTTCCCGGCAACAATTAATAGACTGGATGGAGGCGGATAAAGTTGCAGGACCACTTCTGCG
CTCGGCCCTTCCGGCTGGCTGGTTTATTGCTGATAAATCTGGAGCCGGTGAGCGTGGGTCTCGCGGTATC
ATTGCAGCACTGGGGCCAGATGGTAAGCCCTCCCGTATCGTAGTTATCTACACGACGGGGAGTCAGGCAA
CTATGGATGAACGAAATAGACAGATCGCTGAGATAGGTGCCTCACTGATTAAGCATTGGTAACTGTCAGA
CCAAGTTTACTCATATATACTTTAGATTGATTTAAAACTTCATTTTTAATTTAAAAGGATCTAGGTGAAG
ATCCTTTTTGATAATCTCATGACCAAAATCCCTTAACGTGAGTTTTCGTTCCACTGAGCGTCAGACCCCG
TAGAAAAGATCAAAGGATCTTCTTGAGATCCTTTTTTTCTGCGCGTAATCTGCTGCTTGCAAACAAAAAA
ACCACCGCTACCAGCGGTGGTTTGTTTGCCGGATCAAGAGCTACCAACTCTTTTTCCGAAGGTAACTGGC
TTCAGCAGAGCGCAGATACCAAATACTGTCCTTCTAGTGTAGCCGTAGTTAGGCCACCACTTCAAGAACT
CTGTAGCACCGCCTACATACCTCGCTCTGCTAATCCTGTTACCAGTGGCTGCTGCCAGTGGCGATAAGTC
GTGTCTTACCGGGTTGGACTCAAGACGATAGTTACCGGATAAGGCGCAGCGGTCGGGCTGAACGGGGGGT
TCGTGCACACAGCCCAGCTTGGAGCGAACGACCTACACCGAACTGAGATACCTACAGCGTGAGCTATGAG
AAAGCGCCACGCTTCCCGAAGGGAGAAAGGCGGACAGGTATCCGGTAAGCGGCAGGGTCGGAACAGGAGA
GCGCACGAGGGAGCTTCCAGGGGGAAACGCCTGGTATCTTTATAGTCCTGTCGGGTTTCGCCACCTCTGA
CTTGAGCGTCGATTTTTGTGATGCTCGTCAGGGGGGCGGAGCCTATGGAAAAACGCCAGCAACGCGGCCT
TTTTACGGTTCCTGGCCTTTTGCTGGCCTTTTGCTCACATGTTCTTTCCTGCGTTATCCCCTGATTCTGT
GGATAACCGTATTACCGCCTTTGAGTGAGCTGATACCGCTCGCCGCAGCCGAACGACCGAGCGCAGCGAG
TCAGTGAGCGAGGAAGCGGAAGAGCGCCTGATGCGGTATTTTCTCCTTACGCATCTGTGCGGTATTTCAC
ACCGCATAAATTCCGACACCATCGAATGGTGCAAAACCTTTCGCGGTATGGCATGATAGCGCCCGGAAGA
GAGTCAATTCAGGGTGGTGAATGTGAAACCAGTAACGTTATACGATGTCGCAGAGTATGCCGGTGTCTCT
TATCAGACCGTTTCCCGCGTGGTGAACCAGGCCAGCCACGTTTCTGCGAAAACGCGGGAAAAAGTGGAAG
CGGCGATGGCGGAGCTGAATTACATTCCCAACCGCGTGGCACAACAACTGGCGGGCAAACAGTCGTTGCT
GATTGGCGTTGCCACCTCCAGTCTGGCCCTGCACGCGCCGTCGCAAATTGTCGCGGCGATTAAATCTCGC
GCCGATCAACTGGGTGCCAGCGTGGTGGTGTCGATGGTAGAACGAAGCGGCGTCGAAGCCTGTAAAGCGG
CGGTGCACAATCTTCTCGCGCAACGCGTCAGTGGGCTGATCATTAACTATCCGCTGGATGACCAGGATGC
CATTGCTGTGGAAGCTGCCTGCACTAATGTTCCGGCGTTATTTCTTGATGTCTCTGACCAGACACCCATC
AACAGTATTATTTTCTCCCATGAAGACGGTACGCGACTGGGCGTGGAGCATCTGGTCGCATTGGGTCACC
AGCAAATCGCGCTGTTAGCGGGCCCATTAAGTTCTGTCTCGGCGCGTCTGCGTCTGGCTGGCTGGCATAA
ATATCTCACTCGCAATCAAATTCAGCCGATAGCGGAACGGGAAGGCGACTGGAGTGCCATGTCCGGTTTT
CAACAAACCATGCAAATGCTGAATGAGGGCATCGTTCCCACTGCGATGCTGGTTGCCAACGATCAGATGG
CGCTGGGCGCAATGCGCGCCATTACCGAGTCCGGGCTGCGCGTTGGTGCGGATATCTCGGTAGTGGGATA
CGACGATACCGAAGACAGCTCATGTTATATCCCGCCGTCAACCACCATCAAACAGGATTTTCGCCTGCTG
GGGCAAACCAGCGTGGACCGCTTGCTGCAACTCTCTCAGGGCCAGGCGGTGAAGGGCAATCAGCTGTTGC
CCGTCTCACTGGTGAAAAGAAAAACCACCCTGGCGCCCAATACGCAAACCGCCTCTCCCCGCGCGTTGGC
CGATTCATTAATGCAGCTGGCACGACAGGTTTCCCGACTGGAAAGCGGGCAGTGAGCGCAACGCAATTAA
TGTGAGTTAGCTCACTCATTAGGCACCCCAGGCTTTACACTTTATGCTTCCGGCTCGTATGTTGTGTGGA
ATTGTGAGCGGATAACAATTTCACACAGGAAACAGCTATGACCATGATTACGGATTCACTGGCCGTCGTT
TTACAACGTCGTGACTGGGAAAACCCTGGCGTTACCCAACTTAATCGCCTTGCAGCACATCCCCCTTTCG
CCAGCTGGCGTAATAGCGAAGAGGCCCGCACCGATCGCCCTTCCCAACAGTTGCGCAGCCTGAATGGCGA
ATGGCGCTTTGCCTGGTTTCCGGCACCAGAAGCGGTGCCGGAAAGCTGGCTGGAGTGCGATCTTCCTGAG
GCCGATACTGTCGTCGTCCCCTCAAACTGGCAGATGCACGGTTACGATGCGCCCATCTACACCAACGTAA
CCTATCCCATTACGGTCAATCCGCCGTTTGTTCCCACGGAGAATCCGACGGGTTGTTACTCGCTCACATT
TAATGTTGATGAAAGCTGGCTACAGGAAGGCCAGACGCGAATTATTTTTGATGGCGTTGGAATT
Features (pLannotate 1.2.2; 17 found; start..end, strand, type, name):
      6..107     -  CDS            yciV (fragment): RNAAM_ECOLI - Also known as trpH From Escherichia coli (strain K12).
    183..211     +  promoter       tac promoter: strong E. coli promoter; hybrid between the trp and lac UV5 promoters
    219..235     +  protein_bind   lac operator: The lac repressor binds to the lac operator to inhibit transcription in E. coli. This inhibition can be relieved by adding lactose or isopropyl-β-D-thiogalactopyranoside (IPTG). lac repressor encoded by lacI
    258..911     +  CDS            GST26_SCHJA: Experimental evidence at protein level: Swiss-Prot protein existence level 1. GST isoenzymes appear to play a central role in the parasite detoxification system. Other functions are also suspected including a role in increasing the solubility of haematin in the parasite gut. From Schistosoma japonicum (Blood fluke).
    951..2345    +  CDS            Prkn: PRKN_RAT - Also known as Park2 From Rattus norvegicus (Rat).
   2381..2420    +  CDS            rop (fragment): Rop protein, which maintains plasmids at low copy number; rop
   2522..2562    +  misc_feature   bom (fragment): basis of mobility region from pBR322
   2667..2771    +  promoter       AmpR promoter: bla
   2772..3632    +  CDS            AmpR: β-lactamase; bla; confers resistance to ampicillin, carbenicillin, and related antibiotics
   3803..4391    +  rep_origin     ori: high-copy-number ColE1/pMB1/pBR322/pUC origin of replication
   4577..4628    -  misc_feature   bom (fragment): basis of mobility region from pBR322
   4635..4712    +  promoter       lacIq promoter: lacI (mutant); In the lacIq allele, a single base change in the promoter boosts expression of the lacI gene about 10-fold.
   4713..5795    +  CDS            lacI: lac repressor; lacI; The lac repressor binds to the lac operator to inhibit transcription in E. coli. This inhibition can be relieved by adding lactose or isopropyl-β-D-thiogalactopyranoside (IPTG).
   5808..5829    +  protein_bind   CAP binding site: CAP binding activates transcription in the presence of cAMP. E. coli catabolite activator protein
   5844..5874    +  promoter       lac promoter: promoter for the E. coli lac operon
   5882..5898    +  protein_bind   lac operator: The lac repressor binds to the lac operator to inhibit transcription in E. coli. This inhibition can be relieved by adding lactose or isopropyl-β-D-thiogalactopyranoside (IPTG). lac repressor encoded by lacI
   5918..6091    +  CDS            lacZα: LacZα fragment of β-galactosidase; lacZ fragment
