[The description below was written by a language model from this plasmid's Addgene catalogue record and pLannotate feature annotations shown in this document.]
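Description:
pGEX-parkin W403A is a bacterial expression plasmid built on the pGEX-6P-1 backbone, designed to produce rat parkin (Prkn/Park2) as an N-terminal glutathione S-transferase fusion in E. coli. The 6,364 bp plasmid replicates from a ColE1/pMB1-family origin. The catalogue lists it as low copy, although the automated annotation uses a generic high-copy label for this origin class. Selection is with ampicillin through the β-lactamase gene and its native promoter. Short fragments of rop, bom and yciV, together with a lac promoter/lacZα segment, are backbone remnants with no evident role in expression.

The expression cassette consists of the hybrid tac promoter followed by a lac operator, the Schistosoma japonicum GST coding sequence, and then the parkin open reading frame of about 1.4 kb, cloned between BamHI and XhoI sites that remain intact. The plasmid also carries lacI under the lacIq promoter, so it supplies its own lac repressor. This keeps transcription off until it is induced with IPTG. The parkin sequence was codon-optimized for E. coli and carries a single substitution of tryptophan 403 to alanine, introduced by mutagenesis of the codon-optimized wild-type construct in the same vector. The GST moiety allows affinity purification on glutathione resin. In pGEX-6P vectors the linker between GST and the insert normally contains a PreScission protease site for tag removal, although this site is not annotated in the feature table.

The associated publication concerns the structure of parkin and the mechanisms that activate its ubiquitin ligase function. This suggests the construct is used to make recombinant mutant protein for structural and biochemical comparison with wild-type parkin, though the record does not describe the specific effect of W403A.
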