Addgene plasmid #45974: pGEX-parkin W403A
Depositing lab: Kalle Gehring. Depositing organization: McGill University. Publication: Structure of Parkin Reveals Mechanisms for Ubiquitin Ligase Activation. Trempe JF, Sauve V, Grenier K, Seirafi M, Tang MY, Menade M, Al-Abdul-Wahid S, Krett J, Wong K, Kozlov G, Nagar B, Fon EA, Gehring K. Science. 2013 May 9. 10.1126/science.1237908 PubMed 23661642.
Backbone
  Vector backbone: pGEX-6P-1
  Backbone manufacturer: Amersham
  Backbone size w/o insert (bp): 4966
  Total vector size (bp): 6364
  Vector type: Bacterial Expression
Growth in bacteria
  Bacterial resistance: Ampicillin, 100 μg/mL
  Growth temperature: 37°C
  Growth strain: DH5alpha
  Copy number: Low Copy
Gene/Insert
  Gene/Insert name: Parkin W403A (alt name: PARK2)
  Species: R. norvegicus (rat)
  Insert size (bp): 1398
  Mutation: Codon usage optimized for E.coli expression. Changed Trp403 to alanine.
  Entrez Gene: Prkn (a.k.a. Park, Park2)
  Promoter: tac
  Tag / fusion protein: GST (N terminal on backbone)
  Cloning method: Restriction Enzyme; 5′ cloning site BamHI (not destroyed); 3′ cloning site XhoI (not destroyed)
  Sequencing primers: 5′ PGEXF; 3′ PGEXR
Resource information
  A portion of this plasmid was derived from a plasmid made by: DNAexpress (http://dnaxps.com) performed mutagenesis from codon optimized wild-type parkin in pGEX-6P-1.
Terms and licenses: Academic/Nonprofit Terms; Industry Terms: Not Available to Industry
How to cite: pGEX-parkin W403A was a gift from Kalle Gehring (Addgene plasmid # 45974 ; http://n2t.net/addgene:45974 ; RRID:Addgene_45974)
