>Addgene plasmid #45974 | pGEX-parkin W403A | addgene partial sequence | sequence record 68174 | pGEX5
TGGAAGTTCTGTTCCAGGGGCCCCTGGGATCCATGATCGTTTTCGTTCGTTTCAACTCTTCTTACGGTTT
CCCGGTTGAAGTTGACTCTGACACCTCTATCTTCCAGCTGAAAGAAGTTGTTGCGAAACGTCAGGGTGTT
CCGGCGGACCAGCTGCGTGTTATCTTCGCGGGTAAAGAACTGCAGAACCACCTGACCGTTCAGAACTGCG
ACCTGGAACAGCAGTCTATCGTTCACATCGTTCAGCGTCCGCAGCGTAAATCTCACGAAACCAACGCGTC
TGGTGGTGACAAACCGCAGTCTACCCCGGAAGGTTCTATCTGGGAACCGCGTTCTCTGACCCGTGTTGAC
CTGTCTTCTCACATCCTGCCGGCGGACTCTGTTGGTCTGGCGGTTATCCTGGACACCGACTCTAAATCTG
ACTCTGAAGCGGCGCGTGGTCCGGCGGCGAAACCGACCTACCACTCTTTCTTCGTTTACTGCAAAGGTCC
GTGCCACAAAGTTCAGCCGGGTAAACTGCGTGTTCAGTGCGGTACCTGCCGTCAGGCGACCCTGACCCTG
GCGCAGGGTCCGTCTTGCTGGGACGACGTTCTGATCCCGAACCGTATGTCTGGTGAATGCCAGTCTCCGG
ACTGCCCGGGTACCCGTGCGGAATTCTTCTTCAAATGCGGTGCGCACCCGACCTCTGACAAAGACACCTC
TGTTGCGCTGAACCTGATCACCAACAACTCTCGTTCTATCCCGTGCATCGCGTGCACCGACGTTCGTAAC
CCGGTTCTGGTTTTCCAGTGCAACCACCGTCACGTTATCTGCCTGGACTGCTTCCACCTGTACTGCGTTA
CCCGTCTG
