>Addgene plasmid #45974 | pGEX-parkin W403A | addgene partial sequence | sequence record 68181 | pGEX3
TCGAACGCGCGAGGCAGATCGTCAGTCAGTCACGATGCGGCCGCTCGAGCTAAACGTCGAACCAGTGGTC
ACCCATGCACGCACGGTTCCATTCGCAACCGCAGTTCCAGCACCATTCCAGTTTGCACTGCGGCTGCGGG
CATTTCATGTGCATGCAACCACCGTTTTTTTCGATCGGAACGTTGCAACGCGGGCACGGTTTGGTGGTTT
TTTTGATGGTTTCTTTAGACGCTTCTTCCGCACGCGCCTGTTCCGCCGCACGCTGGTCAACACGGTACGC
CTGAGAGGTCGCACCAGACGCTTCGAACATAGAGTCGCATTCACCTTCGTGGTACGCTTCTTTGCAGTCA
CGGCAGAAAACGAAACCGCAACCCAGACCGTTACCACCTTCGCAGGTAACTTTACGCTGACCCTGTTCCG
GCAGCAGACCCGCACCGCAACCCGGACGCGGGCACAGAACACCACCCATCTGCAGAACGCATTCTTCCGC
ACCGTACTGCTGGTAACGGTTGTACTGTTCTTCACCCAGGATACGGAAGTGGTGCAGTTCTTTGATCAGA
GAGTTCGGGCAACCCGCAACGCACGGCAGAGAGTAACCCAGCTGCGCGTCGTGAACGAACTGACGGTCGT
TCAGACGGGTAACGCAGTACAGGTGGAAGCAGTCCAGGCAGATAACGTGACGGTGGTTGCACTGGAAAAC
CAGAACCGGGTTACGAACGTCGGTGCACGCGATGCACGGGATAGAACGAGAGTTGTTGGTGATCAGGTTC
AGCGCAACAGAGGTGTCTTTGTCAGAGGTCGGGTGCGCACCGCATTTGAAGAAGAATTCCGCACGGGTAC
CCGGGCAGTCCGGAGACTGGCATTCACCAGACATACGGTTCGGGATCAGAACGTCGTCCCAGCAAGAC
